>Addgene plasmid #148620 | pnYC-NpM-DmRoquin_501-702-GB1His6_AE | depositor full sequence | sequence record 291068 | Full Sequence
GGTATGGCAATGAAAGACGGTGAGCTGGTGATATGGGATAGTGTTCACCCTTGTTACACCGTTTTCCATG
AGCAAACTGAAACGTTTTCATCGCTCTGGAGTGAATACCACGACGATTTCCGGCAGTTTCTACACATATA
TTCGCAAGATGTGGCGTGTTACGGTGAAAACCTGGCCTATTTCCCTAAAGGGTTTATTGAGAATATGTTT
TTCGTCTCAGCCAATCCCTGGGTGAGTTTCACCAGTTTTGATTTAAACGTGGCCAATATGGACAACTTCT
TCGCCCCCGTTTTCACCATGGGCAAATATTATACGCAAGGCGACAAGGTGCTGATGCCGCTGGCGATTCA
GGTTCATCATGCCGTCTGTGATGGCTTCCATGTCGGCAGAATGCTTAATGAATTACAACAGTACTGCGAT
GAGTGGCAGGGCGGGGCGTAATTTTTTTAAGGCAGTTATTGGTGCCCTTAAACGCCTGGTGCTACGCCTG
AATAAGTGATAATAAGCGGATGAATGGCAGAAATTCGAAAGCAAATTCGACCCGGTCGTCGGTTCAGGGC
AGGGTCGTTAAATAGCCGCTTATGTCTATTGCTGGTTTACCGGTTTATTGACTACCGGAAGCAGTGTGAC
CGTGTGCTTCTCAAATGCCTGAGGCCAGTTTGCTCAGGCTCTCCCCGTGGAGGTAATAATTGACGATATG
ATCATTTATTCTGCCTCCCAGAGCCTGATAAAAACGGTTAGCGCTTCGTTAATACAGATGTAGGTGTTCC
ACAGGGTAGCCAGCAGCATCCTGCGATGCAGATCCGGAACATAATGGTGCAGGGCGCTTGTTTCGGCGTG
GGTATGGTGGCAGGCCCCGTGGCCGGGGGACTGTTGGGCGCTGCCGGCACCTGTCCTACGAGTTGCATGA
TAAAGAAGACAGTCATAAGTGCGGCGACGATAGTCATGCCCCGCGCCCACCGGAAGGAGCTACCGGACAG
CGGTGCGGACTGTTGTAACTCAGAATAAGAAATGAGGCCGCTCATGGCGTTGACTCTCAGTCATAGTATC
GTGGTATCACCGGTTGGTTCCACTCTCTGTTGCGGGCAACTTCAGCAGCACGTAGGGGACTTCCGCGTTT
CCAGACTTTACGAAACACGGAAACCGAAGACCATTCATGTTGTTGCTCAGGTCGCAGACGTTTTGCAGCA
GCAGTCGCTTCACGTTCGCTCGCGTATCGGTGATTCATTCTGCTAACCAGTAAGGCAACCCCGCCAGCCT
AGCCGGGTCCTCAACGACAGGAGCACGATCATGCGCACCCGTGGCCAGGACCCAACGCTGCCCGAGATGC
GCCGCGTGCGGCTGCTGGAGATGGCGGACGCGATGGATATGTTCTGCCAAGGGTTGGTTTGCGCATTCAC
AGTTCTCCGCAAGAATTGATTGGCTCCAATTCTTGGAGTGGTGAATCCGTTAGCGAGGTGCCGCCGGCTT
CCATTCAGGTCGAGGTGGCCCGGCTCCATGCACCGCGACGCAACGCGGGGAGGCAGACAAGGTATAGGGC
GGCGCCTACAATCCATGCCAACCCGTTCCATGTGCTCGCCGAGGCGGCATAAATCGCCGTGACGATCAGC
GGTCCAGTGATCGAAGTTAGGCTGGTAAGAGCCGCGAGCGATCCTTGAAGCTGTCCCTGATGGTCGTCAT
CTACCTGCCTGGACAGCATGGCCTGCAACGCGGGCATCCCGATGCCGCCGGAAGCGAGAAGAATCATAAT
GGGGAAGGCCATCCAGCCTCGCGTCGCGAACGCCAGCAAGACGTAGCCCAGCGCGTCGGCCGCCATGCCG
GCGATAATGGCCTGCTTCTCGCCGAAACGTTTGGTGGCGGGACCAGTGACGAAGGCTTGAGCGAGGGCGT
GCAAGATTCCGAATACCGCAAGCGACAGGCCGATCATCGTCGCGCTCCAGCGAAAGCGGTCCTCGCCGAA
AATGACCCAGAGCGCTGCCGGCACCTGTCCTACGAGTTGCATGATAAAGAAGACAGTCATAAGTGCGGCG
ACGATAGTCATGCCCCGCGCCCACCGGAAGGAGCTGACTGGGTTGAAGGCTCTCAAGGGCATCGGTCGAC
GCTCTCCCTTATGCGACTCCTGCATTAGGAAGCAGCCCAGTAGTAGGTTGAGGCCGTTGAGCACCGCCGC
CGCAAGGAATGGTGCATGCAAGGAGATGGCGCCCAACAGTCCCCCGGCCACGGGGCCTGCCACCATACCC
ACGCCGAAACAAGCGCTCATGAGCCCGAAGTGGCGAGCCCGATCTTCCCCATCGGTGATGTCGGCGATAT
AGGCGCCAGCAACCGCACCTGTGGCGCCGGTGATGCCGGCCACGATGCGTCCGGCGTAGAGGATCAGACT
AAGATCTCGATCCCGCGAAATTAATACGACTCACTATAGGGGAATTGTGAGCGGATAACAATTCCCCACT
AGTAATAATTTTGTTTAACTTTAAGAAGGAGATATACCATGGAAACTGAAGAAGGTAAACTGGTAATCTG
GATTAACGGCGATAAAGGCTATAACGGTCTCGCTGAAGTCGGTAAGAAATTCGAGAAAGATACCGGAATT
AAAGTCACCGTTGAGCATCCGGATAAACTGGAAGAGAAATTCCCACAGGTTGCGGCAACTGGCGATGGCC
CTGACATTATCTTCTGGGCACACGACCGCTTTGGTGGCTACGCTCAATCTGGCCTGTTGGCTGAAATCAC
CCCGGACAAAGCGTTCCAGGACAAGCTGTATCCGTTTACCTGGGATGCCGTACGTTACAACGGCAAGCTG
ATTGCTTACCCGATCGCTGTTGAAGCGTTATCGCTGATTTATAACAAAGACCTGCTGCCGAACCCGCCAA
AAACCTGGGAAGAGATCCCGGCGCTGGATAAAGAACTGAAAGCGAAAGGTAAGAGCGCCCTGATGTTCAA
CCTGCAAGAACCGTACTTCACCTGGCCGCTGATTGCTGCTGACGGGGGTTATGCGTTCAAGTATGAAAAC
GGCAAGTACGACATTAAAGACGTGGGCGTGGATAACGCTGGCGCGAAAGCGGGTCTGACCTTCCTGGTTG
ACCTGATTAAAAACAAACACATGAATGCAGACACCGATTACTCCATCGCAGAAGCTGCCTTTAATAAAGG
CGAAACAGCGATGACCATCAACGGCCCGTGGGCATGGTCCAACATCGACACCAGCAAAGTGAATTATGGT
GTAACGGTACTGCCGACCTTCAAGGGTCAACCATCCAAACCGTTCGTTGGCGTGCTGAGCGCAGGTATTA
ACGCCGCCAGTCCGAACAAAGAGCTGGCAAAAGAGTTCCTCGAAAACTATCTGCTGACTGATGAAGGTCT
GGAAGCGGTTAATAAAGACAAACCGCTGGGTGCCGTAGCGCTGAAGTCTTACGAGGAAGAGTTGGCGAAA
GATCCACGTATTGCCGCCACGATGGAAAACGCCCAGAAAGGTGAAATCATGCCGAACATCCCGCAGATGT
CCGCTTTCTGGTATGCCGTGCGTACTGCGGTGATCAACGCCGCCAGCGGTCGTCAGACTGTCGATGAAGC
CCTTAAAGACGCGCAGACTGGTACCGGCAGCGGCCTGGAAGTTCTGTTCCAGGGGCCCCATATGCTCGAG
CATTATATGGGCTCTCCTAGGGGATATCTGGATCCCAGCTTGGGACTTTCGCCAGGTGGTGGTCTCCCGC
CGTCGCATCACAGTCCCATTACCAGGCTCATAGTGCCGAGCCGCTACGATTCGCGCTTTAGCGGGTTTGG
CGGTGGCACGCCCAGGATTCCTTCGCCCAGAGAATACCAAGCCAATCCGGTAGCGCCAACGCAACGCAAT
GCCAACCCACCGAATTTTAGTGTGAACAGTAACCTGCACAAGGGCTACATGTTGCCCGCCAGCGGTGGAG
ATGTCTTCCATCTGGCCAATCCGTGGGAGCAAGCATACCTGGCACAGCAGCAACATCCTCCACAGCATCC
CCAACAGCAGCAGCCACCGTCCAGCAAGCCGAATCCCAGCCGACCGTTGTCGATTTTACCCGCAACAGCT
GATACCTCATTTTTTGAAAAGAAACCGCCGAATAGTGTTAGCATAGATCTGGACAGGGTCCCGGAGGTCA
ATGTGGATGCAGTGCCTCTGTTCCGGCGATCCAACAATAACCACAATAACAACAATAGTAACTCCCACAA
TAACAACAACAACAATCATGGCTCATCACTGCTGTTCTGGAACAATCTGGAAGTTCTGTTCCAGGGGCCC
ATGCAGTACAAACTTATCCTGAACGGTAAAACCCTGAAAGGTGAAACCACCACCGAAGCTGTTGACGCTG
CTACCGCGGAAAAAGTTTTCAAACAGTACGCTAACGACAACGGTGTTGACGGTGAATGGACCTACGACGA
CGCTACCAAAACCTACACCGTAACGGAAATGGGCAGCAGCCATCATCATCATCATCACTAATCTAGAGCT
AGCCCTAGGAGATCCGGCTGCTAACAAAGCCCGAAAGGAAGCTGAGTTGGCTGCTGCCACCGCTGAGCAA
TAACTAGCATAACCCCTTGGGGCCTCTAAACGGGTCTTGAGGGGTTTTTTGCTGAAAGGAGGAACTATAT
CCGGATATCCCGCAAGAGGCCCGGCAGTACCGGCATAACCAAGCCTATGCCTACAGCATCCAGGGTGACG
GTGCCGAGGATGACGATGAGCGCATTGTTAGATTTCATACACGGTGCCTGACTGCGTTAGCAATTTAACT
GTGATAAACTACCGCATTAAAGCTTATCGATGATAAGCTGTCAAACATGAGAATTACAACTTATATCGTA
TGGGGCTGACTTCAGGTGCTACATTTGAAGAGATAAATTGCACTGAAATCAAGAAATATTTTATCTGATT
AATAAGATGATCTTCTTGAGATCGTTTTGGTCTGCGCGTAATCTCTTGCTCTGAAAACGAAAAAACCGCC
TTGCAGGGCGGTTTTTCGAAGGTTCTCTGAGCTACCAACTCTTTGAACCGAGGTAACTGGCTTGGAGGAG
CGCAGTCACCAAAACTTGTCCTTTCAGTTTAGCCTTAACCGGCGCATGACTTCAAGACTAACTCCTCTAA
ATCAATTACCAGTGGCTGCTGCCAGTGGTGCTTTTGCATGTCTTTCCGGGTTGGACTCAAGACGATAGTT
ACCGGATAAGGCGCAGCGGTCGGACTGAACGGGGGGTTCGTGCATACAGTCCAGCTTGGAGCGAACTGCC
TACCCGGAACTGAGTGTCAGGCGTGGAATGAGACAAACGCGGCCATAACAGCGGAATGACACCGGTAAAC
CGAAAGGCAGGAACAGGAGAGCGCACGAGGGAGCCGCCAGGGGGAAACGCCTGGTATCTTTATAGTCCTG
TCGGGTTTCGCCACCACTGATTTGAGCGTCAGATTTCGTGATGCTTGTCAGGGGGGCGGAGCCTATGGAA
AAACGGCTTTGCCGCGGCCCTCTCACTTCCCTGTTAAGTATCTTCCTGGCATCTTCCAGGAAATCTCCGC
CCCGTTCGTAAGCCATTTCCGCTCGCCGCAGTCGAACGACCGAGCGTAGCGAGTCAGTGAGCGAGGAAGC
GGAATATATCCTGTATCACATATTCTGCTGACGCACCGGTGCAGCCTTTTTTCTCCTGCCACATGAAGCA
CTTCACTGACACCCTCATCAGTGCCAACATAGTAAGCCAGTATACACTCCCCTAGCGCTGATGTCCGGCG
GTGCTTTTGCCGTTACGCACCACCCCGTCAGTAGCTGAACAGGAGGGACAGCTGATAGAAACAGAAGCCA
CTGGAGCACCTCAAAAACACCATCATACACTAAATCAGTAAGTTGGCAGCATCACCCGACGCACTTTGCG
CCGAATAAATACCTGTGACGGAAGATCACTTCGCAGAATAAATAAATCCTGGTGTCCCTGTTGATACCGG
GAAGCCCTGGGCCAACTTTTGGCGAAAATGAGACGTTGATCGGCACGTAAGAGGTTCCAACTTTCACCAT
AATGAAATAAGATCACTACCGGGCGTATTTTTTGAGTTATCGAGATTTTCAGGAGCTAAGGAAGCTAAAA
TGGAGAAAAAAATCACTGGATATACCACCGTTGATATATCCCAATGGCATCGTAAAGAACATTTTGAGGC
ATTTCAGTCAGTTGCTCAATGTACCTATAACCAGACCGTTCAGCTGGATATTACGGCCTTTTTAAAGACC
GTAAAGAAAAATAAGCACAAGTTTTATCCGGCCTTTATTCACATTCTTGCCCGCCTGATGAATGCTCATC
CGGAATTC
Features (pLannotate 1.2.2; 19 found; start..end, strand, type, name):
    739..834     -  CDS            resD (fragment): REDF_ECOLI - Also known as D. Protein inferred from homology: Swiss-Prot protein existence level 3. Acts as a repressor of transcription and as a site-specific resolvase that cleaves at the RfsF site. From Escherichia coli (strain K12).
    824..881     +  CDS            TcR (fragment): tetracycline efflux protein; tet; confers resistance to tetracycline
    878..971     -  CDS            TcR (fragment): tetracycline efflux protein; tet; confers resistance to tetracycline
   1475..2375    -  CDS            TcR (fragment): tetracycline efflux protein; tet; confers resistance to tetracycline
   2402..2420    +  promoter       T7 promoter: promoter for bacteriophage T7 RNA polymerase
   2421..2445    +  protein_bind   lac operator: The lac repressor binds to the lac operator to inhibit transcription in E. coli. This inhibition can be relieved by adding lactose or isopropyl-β-D-thiogalactopyranoside (IPTG). lac repressor encoded by lacI
   2460..2482    +  RBS            RBS: efficient ribosome binding site from bacteriophage T7 gene 10 (Olins and Rangwala, 1989)
   2493..3589    +  CDS            MBP (fragment): maltose binding protein from E. coli; malE (mutated); This version of the gene does not encode a signal sequence, so MBP will remain in the cytosol.
   4277..4434    +  CDS            GB1 (fragment): B1 domain of Streptococcal protein G effective as a solubilizing fusion partner (Cheng and Patel, 2004)
   4451..4467    +  CDS            capTEV™ (fragment): composite tag for in vivo biotinylation, TEV protease cleavage, and 6xHis tagging
   4497..4546    +  CDS            SET1 (fragment): solubility-enhancement tag derived from T7 phage gene 10B
   4554..4601    +  terminator     T7 terminator: transcription terminator for bacteriophage T7 RNA polymerase
   4624..4728    -  CDS            TcR (fragment): tetracycline efflux protein; tet; confers resistance to tetracycline
   4776..4804    -  promoter       tet promoter: E. coli promoter for tetracycline efflux protein gene
   4916..5461    +  rep_origin     p15A ori: Plasmids containing the medium-copy-number p15A origin of replication can be propagated in E. coli cells that contain a second plasmid with the ColE1 origin.
   5549..5604    +  rep_origin     RSF ori (fragment): Plasmids containing the RSF 1030 origin of replication can be propagated in E. coli cells that contain additional plasmids with compatible origins.
   5723..5866    -  mobile_element IS1 (fragment): prokaryotic transposable element IS1
   5987..6089    +  promoter       cat promoter: promoter of the E. coli cat gene encoding chloramphenicol acetyltransferase
   6090..441     +  CDS            CmR (across the origin): chloramphenicol acetyltransferase; cat; confers resistance to chloramphenicol
