[The description below was written by a language model from this plasmid's Addgene catalogue record and pLannotate feature annotations shown in this document.]
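Description:
pnYC-NpM-DmRoquin_501-702-GB1His6_AE is a 6,308 nt bacterial expression plasmid for producing a fragment of Drosophila melanogaster Roquin (residues 501–702, taken from isoform C of the roq gene) in E. coli. The catalogue lists the backbone as unknown, but the annotated features point to a pACYC-type architecture. It has a p15A origin of replication, a chloramphenicol acetyltransferase gene driven by its own cat promoter as the selectable marker, and several disrupted remnants of a tetracycline resistance gene and its promoter flanking the expression cassette. These remnants suggest the cassette was inserted into the former tet locus. The p15A origin gives low-to-medium copy number and is compatible with ColE1-type plasmids, so the vector can be maintained alongside a second expression plasmid for co-expressing binding partners.

The expression cassette comprises a T7 promoter with an adjacent lac operator, the phage T7 gene 10 ribosome binding site and a T7 terminator, so transcription is IPTG-inducible in hosts that supply T7 RNA polymerase and lac repressor. No lacI gene is annotated on the plasmid. The open reading frame begins with a cytosolic, signal-sequence-free maltose binding protein. An unannotated stretch of roughly 690 nt follows, which is where the Roquin fragment would lie. Downstream are the GB1 solubility domain of streptococcal protein G and a short match consistent with the hexahistidine tag named in the plasmid title. The product is therefore expected to be MBP-Roquin(501–702)-GB1-His6, with solubility-enhancing partners at both ends and a C-terminal handle for metal-affinity purification. The associated study concerns recruitment of the CCR4-NOT deadenylase complex by Drosophila Roquin, so the recombinant protein was probably intended for interaction or structural work. The depositor sequence may be theoretical rather than fully verified.
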