Addgene plasmid #148620: pnYC-NpM-DmRoquin_501-702-GB1His6_AE
Purpose: Bacterial Expression of DmRoquin_501-702
Depositing lab: Elisa Izaurralde. Depositing organization: Max Planck Institute for Developmental Biology. Publication: A CAF40-binding motif facilitates recruitment of the CCR4-NOT complex to mRNAs targeted by Drosophila Roquin. Sgromo A, Raisch T, Bawankar P, Bhandari D, Chen Y, Kuzuoglu-Ozturk D, Weichenrieder O, Izaurralde E. Nat Commun. 2017 Feb 6;8:14307. doi: 10.1038/ncomms14307. PubMed 28165457.
Backbone
  Vector backbone: Unknown
  Vector type: Bacterial Expression
Growth in bacteria
  Bacterial resistance: Chloramphenicol, 25 μg/mL
  Growth temperature: 37°C
  Growth strain: DH5alpha
  Copy number: Low Copy
Gene/Insert
  Gene/Insert name: DmRoquin_501-702
  Species: D. melanogaster (fly)
  Entrez Gene: roq (a.k.a. CG16807, Dmel\CG16807, NEST:bs21b12)
  Cloning method: Unknown
Terms and licenses: Academic/Nonprofit Terms; Industry Terms: Not Available to Industry
Depositor comments: ORF extracted from isoform C NCBI:NM_001275011.1 Plasmids from this collection were made available to the research community and donated after the lab closed. Please note that the sequence provided by the depositing laboratory may be theoretical/predicted or based on Sanger sequencing results. There may be discrepancies between sequencing results obtained by Addgene and the depositor sequence. If an Addgene verified sequence is not available, please contact before placing your order to request that our lab fully sequence the plasmid.
How to cite: pnYC-NpM-DmRoquin_501-702-GB1His6_AE was a gift from Elisa Izaurralde (Addgene plasmid # 148620 ; http://n2t.net/addgene:148620 ; RRID:Addgene_148620)
